Addgene plasmid #171143: pPPC011
Purpose: Expression of Sp.pCas9-dCas9 and BBa_J23107-MCP-SoxS(R93A/S101A) on pRK2-KmR plasmid
Depositing lab: Jesse Zalatan. Depositing organization: University of Washington. Publication: Portable bacterial CRISPR transcriptional activation enables metabolic engineering in Pseudomonas putida. Kiattisewee C, Dong C, Fontana J, Sugianto W, Peralta-Yahya P, Carothers JM, Zalatan JG. Metab Eng. 2021 Apr 27. pii: S1096-7176(21)00063-X. doi: 10.1016/j.ymben.2021.04.002. PubMed 33930546.
Backbone
  Vector backbone: pRK2-KmR
  Backbone manufacturer: Jesse Zalatan
  Backbone size w/o insert (bp): 4577
  Total vector size (bp): 10215
  Vector type: Bacterial Expression, CRISPR
Growth in bacteria
  Bacterial resistance: Kanamycin, 50 μg/mL
  Growth temperature: 37°C
  Growth strain: DH5alpha
  Growth instructions: Medium Copy in P. putida
  Copy number: Low Copy
Gene/Insert
  Gene/Insert name: Sp.pCas9-dCas9_BBa_J23107-MCP-SoxS(R93A, S101A)
  Species: S. pyogenes (dCas9), MS2 (MCP), E. coli (SoxS)
  Insert size (bp): 5642
  Mutation: SoxS has R93A and S101A mutations
  Promoter: Sp.pCas9, BBa_J23107
  Cloning method: Gibson Cloning
  Sequencing primers: 5′ ggggagaggcggtttgcgta; 3′ cgtttgtgatggcttccatg
Terms and licenses: Academic/Nonprofit Terms; Industry Terms: Not Available to Industry
Depositor comments: Alternative names: pCK145, pRK2-KmR_Sp.pCas9-dCas9_BBa_J23107-MCP-SoxS(R93A/S101A)
How to cite: pPPC011 was a gift from Jesse Zalatan (Addgene plasmid # 171143 ; http://n2t.net/addgene:171143 ; RRID:Addgene_171143)
