[The description below was written by a language model from this plasmid's Addgene catalogue record and pLannotate feature annotations shown in this document.]
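Description:
pPPC011 is a 10.2 kb bacterial CRISPR activation (CRISPRa) plasmid built on a broad-host-range pRK2-KmR backbone. It replicates from the IncP/RK2 oriV, which is activated by the plasmid-encoded trans-acting replication protein TrfA. This system works in many Gram-negative bacteria, and the record lists the plasmid as low copy in E. coli and medium copy in Pseudomonas putida. Selection is by kanamycin through the Tn5-derived neo (nptII) gene. The feature table also picks up short fragments of CmR, ble, Tn5 transposase, lacI, CloDF13 ori and M13 ori. A pBluescript-type lac promoter/lacZα/MCS region flanked by T3 and T7 promoters is annotated as well. These appear to be backbone remnants from earlier cloning steps rather than functional parts.

The 5.6 kb insert, assembled by Gibson cloning, carries two expression units on the same strand. The first is catalytically dead Streptococcus pyogenes Cas9 (D10A/H840A) under its native Sp.pCas9 promoter, followed by the rrnB T1 and T7Te terminators. A tracrRNA annotation lies in the native upstream region. The second unit uses the constitutive synthetic promoter BBa_J23107, which the annotation tool mislabels as a lacIq promoter fragment. It drives a fusion of the MS2 coat protein (MCP) to the E. coli transcriptional activator SoxS carrying R93A and S101A substitutions.

No guide RNA cassette is annotated on this plasmid, so the guide would have to be supplied separately. In such systems, dCas9 is directed upstream of a target promoter by a scaffold guide RNA bearing an MS2 hairpin, which recruits MCP-SoxS to activate transcription. The associated work applies this portable CRISPRa system to metabolic engineering in P. putida.
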