Features (pLannotate 1.2.2; 27 found; start..end, strand, type, name):
    256..366     +  CDS            CmR (fragment): chloramphenicol acetyltransferase; cat; confers resistance to chloramphenicol
    419..739     -  CDS            soxS: SOXS_ECOLI - Experimental evidence at protein level: Swiss-Prot protein existence level 1. Transcriptional activator of the superoxide response regulon of E.coli that includes at least 10 genes such as sodA, nfo, zwf and micF. Binds the DNA sequence 5'-GCACN(7)CAA-3'. It also facilitates the subsequent binding of RNA polymerase to the micF and the nfo promoters. From Escherichia coli (strain K12).
    755..1102    -  CDS            CAPSD_BPMS2 (fragment): Experimental evidence at protein level: Swiss-Prot protein existence level 1. Acts as a translational repressor of viral replicase synthesis late in infection. This latter function is the result of capsid protein interaction with an RNA hairpin which contains the replicase ribosome-binding site. From Escherichia phage MS2 (Bacteriophage MS2).
   1180..1214    -  promoter       lacIq promoter (fragment): lacI (mutant); In the lacIq allele, a single base change in the promoter boosts expression of the lacI gene about 10-fold.
   1226..1253    -  terminator     T7Te terminator: phage T7 early transcription terminator
   1269..1340    -  terminator     rrnB T1 terminator: transcription terminator T1 from the E. coli rrnB gene
   1366..5470    -  CDS            dCas9 (fragment): catalytically dead mutant of the Cas9 endonuclease from the Streptococcus pyogenes Type II CRISPR/Cas system RNA-guided DNA-binding protein that lacks endonuclease activity due to the D10A mutation in the RuvC catalytic domain and the H840A mutation in the HNH catalytic domain
   5766..5844    +  misc_RNA       tracrRNA: trans-activating CRISPR RNA for the Streptococcus pyogenes CRISPR/Cas9 system
   6015..6107    +  CDS            lacI (fragment): lac repressor; lacI; The lac repressor binds to the lac operator to inhibit transcription in E. coli. This inhibition can be relieved by adding lactose or isopropyl-β-D-thiogalactopyranoside (IPTG).
   6120..6141    +  protein_bind   CAP binding site: CAP binding activates transcription in the presence of cAMP. E. coli catabolite activator protein
   6156..6186    +  promoter       lac promoter: promoter for the E. coli lac operon
   6194..6210    +  protein_bind   lac operator: The lac repressor binds to the lac operator to inhibit transcription in E. coli. This inhibition can be relieved by adding lactose or isopropyl-β-D-thiogalactopyranoside (IPTG). lac repressor encoded by lacI
   6255..6273    +  promoter       T3 promoter: promoter for bacteriophage T3 RNA polymerase
   6286..6393    -  misc_feature   MCS: pBluescript multiple cloning site
   6402..6420    -  promoter       T7 promoter: promoter for bacteriophage T7 RNA polymerase
   6428..6583    +  CDS            lacZα (fragment): LacZα fragment of β-galactosidase; lacZ fragment
   6587..6664    -  rep_origin     M13 ori (fragment): M13 bacteriophage origin of replication; arrow indicates direction of (+) strand synthesis
   6664..6695    +  CDS            CmR (fragment): chloramphenicol acetyltransferase confers resistance to chloramphenicol
   6802..6906    +  CDS            tnpA (fragment): TN5P_ECOLX - Also known as tnp. Experimental evidence at protein level: Swiss-Prot protein existence level 1. Mediates transposition of transposon Tn5 by a 'cut and paste' mechanism. First, the monomeric transposase binds the 19 bp inverted DNA repeats flanking the transposon. Then, dimerization of the DNA- bound transposase creates a synaptic DNA complex. After nicking of the first DNA strand, excision of the transposon proceeds through a series of intermediates. The transposase then mediates the insertion of the transposon at a new site by strand transfer. The activity of the wild- type tran
   6938..7729    +  CDS            neo: KKA2_KLEPN - Also known as kan, nptII. Experimental evidence at protein level: Swiss-Prot protein existence level 1. Resistance to kanamycin, neomycin, paromomycin, ribostamycin, butirosin and gentamicin B. From Klebsiella pneumoniae.
   7753..7905    +  CDS            ble (fragment): BLE_KLEPN - Experimental evidence at protein level: Swiss-Prot protein existence level 1. Binding protein with a strong affinity to the bleomycin family of antibiotics. Binds to CL990; an antimitotic-antibiotic compound. From Klebsiella pneumoniae.
   7905..7991    +  CDS            CmR (fragment): chloramphenicol acetyltransferase; cat; confers resistance to chloramphenicol
   7998..8092    +  terminator     lambda t0 terminator: transcription terminator from phage lambda
   8113..8148    +  rep_origin     CloDF13 ori (fragment): Plasmids containing the CloDF13 (CDF) origin of replication can be propagated in E. coli cells that contain additional plasmids with compatible origins.
   8204..8735    +  rep_origin     oriV: incP origin of replication
   8795..9076    +  CDS            tnpA (fragment): TN5P_ECOLX - Also known as tnp. Experimental evidence at protein level: Swiss-Prot protein existence level 1. Mediates transposition of transposon Tn5 by a 'cut and paste' mechanism. First, the monomeric transposase binds the 19 bp inverted DNA repeats flanking the transposon. Then, dimerization of the DNA- bound transposase creates a synaptic DNA complex. After nicking of the first DNA strand, excision of the transposon proceeds through a series of intermediates. The transposase then mediates the insertion of the transposon at a new site by strand transfer. The activity of the wild- type tran
   9128..61      +  CDS            trfA (across the origin): trans-acting replication protein that binds to and activates oriV
>Addgene plasmid #171143 | pPPC011 | addgene full sequence | sequence record 345216 | Addgene NGS Result
AGGCAGCGGCCTGGTGGAACACGCCTGGGTCAATGATGACCTGGTGCATTGCAAACGCTAGGGCCTTGTG
GGGTCAGTTCCGGCTGGGGGTTCAGCAGCCACCTGCATCGCCCTAGGTCCCGTAAGTGCGCTGTTCCAGA
CTATCGGCTGTAGCCTAGGTTGAGAAGAGAAAAGAAAACCGCCGATCCTGTCCACCGCATTACTGCAAGG
TAGTGGACAAGACCGGCGGTCTTAAGTTTTTTGGCTGAAGAATTCGCAAATATTATACGCAAGGCGACAA
GGTGCTGATGCCGCTGGCGATTCAGGTTCATCATGCCGTTTGTGATGGCTTCCATGTCGGCAGAATGCTT
AATGAATTACAACAGTTTTTAGCGAAAAAACCCCGCCGAAGCGGGGTTTTTTGCGTGGCGGCCGCTTACA
GGCGGTGGCGATAATCCGCGGGAGTGCGATCAAACTGCCGCGCGAAAACGCGGGAGAAGGTCTGCTGCGA
GACATAACCCAGGTCCATTGCGATATCAAAAATCGGACGCTCGGTGGTGCGCAACTCAACGGCGGCCAGT
AACAGGCGGCGTTGGCGAATGTAATCGCCAAGCGTCTGATGCGTCACCGTGCGGAACATTCGTTGCAAGT
ACCACTTTGAATAGCCTGATTTTTTTGCGACTACATCAATGTTAAGCGGCTGGTCAATATGCTCGTCAAT
CCATGCGATAAGATCCTGAATAATTTTCTGATGGGACATGCTACCTCCGCCACCGTAGATGCCGGAGTTT
GCTGCGATTGCTGAGGGAATCGGGTTTCCATCTTTTAGGAGACCTTGCATTGCCTTAACAATAAGCTCGC
AGTCGGAATTCGTGGCGAAAATTGGAATGGTTAGTTCCATATTTAAGTACGAACGCCAGGCGCCTTTAGG
CACCTCGACTTTGATGGTGTATTTGCGATTCTGCGCAGAGCTCTGACGAACGCTACAGGTTACTTTGTAA
GCCTGTGAACGCGAGTTAGAGCTGATCCATTCAGCGATCCCGTTAGCGAAGTTGCTTGGGGCGACAGTCA
CGTCGCCAGTTCCGCCATTGTCGACGAGAACGAACTGAGTAAAGTTAGAAGCGGGCCCCATGGTACCTTT
CTCCTCTTTAATGAATTCGCTAGCATAATACCTAGGGCTGAGCTAGCCGTAAACTGCAGATTCACCACCC
TGAATTGACTCTCTTCCGGGCGCTCTAGGTATAAACGCAGAAAGGCCCACCCGAAGGTGAGCCAGTGTGA
CTCTAGTAGAGAGCGTTCACCGACAAACAACAGATAAAACGAAAGGCCCAGTCTTTCGACTGAGCCTTTC
GTTTTATTTGATGCCTGGAGATCCTTACTCGAGTTAGTCACCTCCTAGCTGACTCAAATCAATGCGTGTT
TCATAAAGACCAGTGATGGATTGATGGATAAGAGTGGCATCTAAAACTTCTTTTGTAGACGTATATCGTT
TACGATCAATTGTTGTATCAAAATATTTAAAAGCAGCGGGAGCTCCAAGATTCGTCAACGTAAATAAATG
AATAATATTTTCTGCTTGTTCACGTATTGGTTTGTCTCTATGTTTGTTATATGCACTAAGAACTTTATCT
AAATTGGCATCTGCTAAAATAACACGCTTAGAAAATTCACTGATTTGCTCAATAATCTCATCTAAATAAT
GCTTATGCTGCTCCACAAACAATTGTTTTTGTTCGTTATCTTCTGGACTACCCTTCAACTTTTCATAATG
ACTAGCTAAATATAAAAAATTCACATATTTGCTTGGCAGAGCCAGCTCATTTCCTTTTTGTAATTCTCCG
GCACTAGCCAGCATCCGTTTACGACCGTTTTCTAACTCAAAAAGACTATATTTAGGTAGTTTAATGATTA
AGTCTTTTTTAACTTCCTTATATCCTTTAGCTTCTAAAAAGTCAATCGGATTTTTTTCAAAGGAACTTCT
TTCCATAATTGTGATCCCTAGTAACTCTTTAACGGATTTTAACTTCTTCGATTTCCCTTTTTCCACCTTA
GCAACCACTAGGACTGAATAAGCTACCGTTGGACTATCAAAACCACCATATTTTTTTGGATCCCAGTCTT
TTTTACGAGCAATAAGCTTGTCCGAATTTCTTTTTGGTAAAATTGACTCCTTGGAGAATCCGCCTGTCTG
TACTTCTGTTTTCTTGACAATATTGACTTGGGGCATGGACAATACTTTGCGCACTGTGGCAAAATCTCGC
CCTTTATCCCAGACAATTTCTCCAGTTTCCCCATTAGTTTCGATTAGAGGGCGTTTGCGAATCTCTCCAT
TTGCAAGTGTAATTTCTGTTTTGAAGAAGTTCATGATATTAGAGTAAAAGAAATATTTTGCGGTTGCTTT
GCCTATTTCTTGCTCAGACTTAGCAATCATTTTACGAACATCATAAACTTTATAATCACCATAGACAAAC
TCCGATTCAAGTTTTGGATATTTCTTAATCAAAGCAGTTCCAACGACGGCATTTAGATACGCATCATGGG
CATGATGGTAATTGTTAATCTCACGTACTTTATAGAATTGGAAATCTTTTCGGAAGTCAGAAACTAATTT
AGATTTTAAGGTAATCACTTTAACCTCTCGAATAAGTTTATCATTTTCATCGTATTTAGTATTCATGCGA
CTATCCAAAATTTGTGCCACATGCTTAGTGATTTGGCGAGTTTCAACCAATTGGCGTTTGATAAAACCAG
CTTTATCAAGTTCACTCAAACCTCCACGTTCAGCTTTCGTTAAATTATCAAACTTACGTTGAGTGATTAA
CTTGGCGTTTAGAAGTTGTCTCCAATAGTTTTTCATCTTTTTGACTACTTCTTCACTTGGAACGTTATCC
GATTTACCACGATTTTTATCAGAACGCGTTAAGACCTTATTGTCTATTGAATCGTCTTTAAGGAAACTTT
GTGGAACAATGGCATCGACATCATAATCACTTAAACGATTAATATCTAATTCTTGGTCCACATACATGTC
TCTTCCATTTTGGAGATAATAGAGATAGAGCTTTTCATTTTGCAATTGAGTATTTTCAACAGGATGCTCT
TTAAGAATCTGACTTCCTAATTCTTTGATACCTTCTTCGATTCGTTTCATACGCTCTCGCGAATTTTTCT
GGCCCTTTTGAGTTGTCTGATTTTCACGTGCCATTTCAATAACGATATTTTCTGGCTTATGCCGCCCCAT
TACTTTGACCAATTCATCAACAACTTTTACAGTCTGTAAAATACCTTTTTTAATAGCAGGGCTACCAGCT
AAATTTGCAATATGTTCATGTAAACTATCGCCTTGTCCAGACACTTGTGCTTTTTGAATGTCTTCTTTAA
ATGTCAAACTATCATCATGGATCAGCTGCATAAAATTGCGATTGGCAAAACCATCTGATTTCAAAAAATC
TAATATTGTTTTGCCAGATTGCTTATCCCTAATACCATTAATCAATTTTCGAGACAAACGTCCCCAACCA
GTATAACGGCGACGTTTAAGCTGTTTCATCACCTTATCATCAAAGAGGTGAGCATATGTTTTAAGTCTTT
CCTCAATCATCTCCCTATCTTCAAATAAGGTCAATGTTAAAACAATATCCTCTAAGATATCTTCATTTTC
TTCATTATCCAAAAAATCTTTATCTTTAATAATTTTTAGCAAATCATGGTAGGTACCTAATGAAGCATTA
AATCTATCTTCAACTCCTGAAATTTCAACACTATCAAAACATTCTATTTTTTTGAAATAATCTTCTTTTA
ATTGCTTAACGGTTACTTTTCGATTTGTTTTGAAGAGTAAATCAACAATGGCTTTCTTCTGTTCACCTGA
AAGAAATGCTGGTTTTCGCATTCCTTCAGTAACATATTTGACCTTTGTCAATTCGTTATAAACCGTAAAA
TACTCATAAAGCAAACTATGTTTTGGTAGTACTTTTTCATTTGGAAGATTTTTATCAAAGTTTGTCATGC
GTTCAATAAATGATTGAGCTGAAGCACCTTTATCGACAACTTCTTCAAAATTCCATGGGGTAATTGTTTC
TTCAGACTTCCGAGTCATCCATGCAAAACGACTATTGCCACGCGCCAATGGACCAACATAATAAGGAATT
CGAAAAGTCAAGATTTTTTCAATCTTCTCACGATTGTCTTTTAAAAATGGATAAAAGTCTTCTTGTCTTC
TCAAAATAGCATGCAGCTCACCCAAGTGAATTTGATGGGGAATAGAGCCGTTGTCAAAGGTCCGTTGCTT
GCGCAGCAAATCTTCACGATTTAGTTTCACCAATAATTCCTCAGTACCATCCATTTTTTCTAAAATTGGT
TTGATAAATTTATAAAATTCTTCTTGGCTAGCTCCCCCATCAATATAACCTGCATATCCGTTTTTTGATT
GATCAAAAAAGATTTCTTTATACTTTTCTGGAAGTTGTTGTCGAACTAAAGCTTTTAAAAGAGTCAAGTC
TTGATGATGTTCATCGTAGCGTTTAATCATTGAAGCTGATAGGGGAGCCTTAGTTATTTCAGTATTTACT
CTTAGGATATCTGAAAGTAAAATAGCATCTGATAAATTCTTAGCTGCCAAAAACAAATCAGCATATTGAT
CTCCAATTTGCGCCAATAAATTATCTAAATCATCATCGTAAGTATCTTTTGAAAGCTGTAATTTAGCATC
TTCTGCCAAATCAAAATTTGATTTAAAATTAGGGGTCAAACCCAATGACAAAGCAATGAGATTCCCAAAT
AAGCCATTTTTCTTCTCACCGGGGAGCTGAGCAATGAGATTTTCTAATCGTCTTGATTTACTCAATCGTG
CAGAAAGAATCGCTTTAGCATCTACTCCACTTGCGTTAATAGGGTTTTCTTCAAATAATTGATTGTAGGT
TTGTACCAACTGGATAAATAGTTTGTCCACATCACTATTATCAGGATTTAAATCTCCCTCAATCAAAAAA
TGACCACGAAACTTAATCATATGCGCTAAGGCCAAATAGATTAAGCGCAAATCCGCTTTATCAGTAGAAT
CTACCAATTTTTTTCGCAGATGATAGATAGTTGGATATTTCTCATGATAAGCAACTTCATCTACTATATT
TCCAAAAATAGGATGACGTTCATGCTTCTTGTCTTCTTCCACCAAAAAAGACTCTTCAAGTCGATGAAAG
AAACTATCATCTACTTTCGCCATCTCATTTGAAAAAATCTCCTGTAGATAACAAATACGATTCTTCCGAC
GTGTATACCTTCTACGAGCTGTCCGTTTGAGACGAGTCGCTTCCGCTGTCTCTCCACTGTCAAATAAAAG
AGCCCCTATAAGATTTTTTTTGATACTGTGGCGGTCTGTATTTCCCAGAACCTTGAACTTTTTAGACGGA
ACCTTATATTCATCAGTGATCACCGCCCATCCGACGCTATTTGTGCCGATAGCTAAGCCTATTGAGTATT
TCTTATCCATTTTTGCCTCCTAAAATAAAAAGTTTAAATTAAATCCATAATGAGTTTGATGATTTCAATA
ATAGTTTTAATGACCTCCGAAATTAGTTTAATATGCTTTAATTTTTCTTTTTCAAAATATCTCTTCAAAA
AATATTACCCAATACTTAATAATAAATAGATTATAACACAAAATTCTTTTAAAAAGTAGTTTATTTTGTT
ATCATTCTATAGTATTAAGTATTGTTTTATGGCTGATAAATTTCTTTGAATTTCTCCTTGATTATTTGTT
ATAAAAGTTATAAAATAATCTTGTTGGAACCATTCAAAACAGCATAGCAAGTTAAAATAAGGCTAGTCCG
TTATCAACTTGAAAAAGTGGCACCGAGTCGGTGCTTTTTTTGATACTTCTATTCTACTCTGACTGCAAAC
CAAAAAAACAAGCGCTTTCAAAACGCTTGTTTTATCATTTTTAGGGAAATTAATCTCTTAATCCTTTTAT
CATTCTACATTTAGGCGCTGCCATCTTGCTAAACCTACTAAGCTCCACAGGATGATTTCGTAATGCGCCC
AATACGCAAACCGCCTCTCCCCGCGCGTTGGCCGATTCATTAATGCAGCTGGCACGACAGGTTTCCCGAC
TGGAAAGCGGGCAGTGAGCGCAACGCAATTAATGTGAGTTAGCTCACTCATTAGGCACCCCAGGCTTTAC
ACTTTATGCTTCCGGCTCGTATGTTGTGTGGAATTGTGAGCGGATAACAATTTCACACAGGAAACAGCTA
TGACCATGATTACGCCAAGCGCGCAATTAACCCTCACTAAAGGGAACAAAAGCTGGGTACCGGGCCCCCC
CTCGAGGTCGACGGTATCGATAAGCTTGATATCGAATTCCTGCAGCCCGGGGGATCCACTAGTTCTAGAG
CGGCCGCCACCGCGGTGGAGCTCCAATTCGCCCTATAGTGAGTCGTATTACGCGCGCTCACTGGCCGTCG
TTTTACAACGTCGTGACTGGGAAAACCCTGGCGTTACCCAACTTAATCGCCTTGCAGCACATCCCCCTTT
CGCCAGCTGGCGTAATAGCGAAGAGGCCCGCACCGATCGCCCTTCCCAACAGTTGCGCAGCCTGAATGGC
GAATGGAAATTGTAAGCGTTAATATTTTGTTAAAATTCGCGTTAAATTTTTGTTAAATCAGCTCATTTTT
TAACCAATAGGCCGTACTGCGATGAGTGGCAGGGCGGGGCGTAATTTTTTTAAGGCAGTTATTGGTGCCC
TTAAACGCCTGGTTGCTACGCCTGAATAAGTGATAATAAGCGGATGAATGGCAGAAATTCGAAAGCAAAT
TCGACGACGTCGGAATTGCCAGCTGGGGCGCCCTCTGGTAAGGTTGGGAAGCCCTGCAAAGTAAACTGGA
TGGCTTTCTTGCCGCCAAGGATCTGATGGCGCAGGGGATCAAGATCTGATCAAGAGACAGGATGAGGATC
GTTTCGCATGATTGAACAAGATGGATTGCACGCAGGTTCTCCGGCCGCTTGGGTGGAGAGGCTATTCGGC
TATGACTGGGCACAACAGACAATCGGCTGCTCTGATGCCGCCGTGTTCCGGCTGTCAGCGCAGGGGCGCC
CGGTTCTTTTTGTCAAGACCGACCTGTCCGGTGCCCTGAATGAACTGCAGGACGAGGCAGCGCGGCTATC
GTGGCTGGCCACGACGGGCGTTCCTTGCGCAGCTGTGCTCGACGTTGTCACTGAAGCGGGAAGGGACTGG
CTGCTATTGGGCGAAGTGCCGGGGCAGGATCTCCTGTCATCTCACCTTGCTCCTGCCGAGAAAGTATCCA
TCATGGCTGATGCAATGCGGCGGCTGCATACGCTTGATCCGGCTACCTGCCCATTCGACCACCAAGCGAA
ACATCGCATCGAGCGAGCACGTACTCGGATGGAAGCCGGTCTTGTCGATCAGGATGATCTGGACGAAGAG
CATCAGGGGCTCGCGCCAGCCGAACTGTTCGCCAGGCTCAAGGCGCGCATGCCCGACGGCGAGGATCTCG
TCGTGACCCATGGCGATGCCTGCTTGCCGAATATCATGGTGGAAAATGGCCGCTTTTCTGGATTCATCGA
CTGTGGCCGGCTGGGTGTGGCGGACCGCTATCAGGACATAGCGTTGGCTACCCGTGATATTGCTGAAGAG
CTTGGCGGCGAATGGGCTGACCGCTTCCTCGTGCTTTACGGTATCGCCGCTCCCGATTCGCAGCGCATCG
CCTTCTATCGCCTTCTTGACGAGTTCTTCTGAGCGGGACTCTGGGGTTCGAAATGACCGACCAAGCGACG
CCCAACCTGCCATCACGAGATTTCGATTCCACCGCCGCCTTCTATGAAAGGTTGGGCTTCGGAATCGTTT
TCCGGGACGCCGGCTGGATGATCCTCCAGCGCGGGGATCTCATGCTGGAGTTCTTCGCCCACCCCCATGG
GCAAATATTATACGCAAGGCGACAAGGTGCTGATGCCGCTGGCGATTCAGGTTCATCATGCCGTTTGTGA
TGGCTTCCATGCGCTTGGACTCCTGTTGATAGATCCAGTAATGACCTCAGAACTCCATCTGGATTTGTTC
AGAACGCTCGGTTGCCGCCGGGCGTTTTTTATTGGTGAGAATCCAAGCACTAGTGTAGAAAAGATCAAAG
GATCTTCTTGAGATCCTTTTTTTCTGCGGGGGATCAGGACCGCTGCCGGAGCGCAACCCACTCACTACAG
CAGAGCCATGTAGGGCCGCCGGCGTTGTGGATACCTCGCGGAAAACTTGGCCCTCACTGACAGATGAGGG
GCGGACGTTGACACTTGAGGGGCCGACTCACCCGGCGCGGCGTTGACAGATGAGGGGCAGGCTCGATTTC
GGCCGGCGACGTGGAGCTGGCCAGCCTCGCAAATCGGCGAAAACGCCTGATTTTACGCGAGTTTCCCACA
GATGATGTGGACAAGCCTGGGGATAAGTGCCCTGCGGTATTGACACTTGAGGGGCGCGACTACTGACAGA
TGAGGGGCGCGATCCTTGACACTTGAGGGGCAGAGTGCTGACAGATGAGGGGCGCACCTATTGACATTTG
AGGGGCTGTCCACAGGCAGAAAATCCAGCATTTGCAAGGGTTTCCGCCCGTTTTTCGGCCACCGCTAACC
TGTCTTTTAACCTGCTTTTAAACCAATATTTATAAACCTTGTTTTTAACCAGGGCTGCGCCCTGTGCGCG
TGACCGCGCACGCCGAAGGGGGGTGCCCCCCCTTCTCGAACCCTCCCGGCCCGCTAACGCGGGCCTCCCA
TCCCCCCAGGGGCTGCGCCCCTCGGCCGCGAACGGCCTCACCCCAAAAATGGCAGCCACGTAGAAAGCCA
GTCCGCAGAAACGGTGCTGACCCCGGATGAATGTCAGCTACTGGGCTATCTGGACAAGGGAAAACGCAAG
CGCAAAGAGAAAGCAGGTAGCTTGCAGTGGGCTTACATGGCGATAGCTAGACTGGGCGGTTTTATGGACA
GCAAGCGAACCGGAATTGCCAGCTGGGGCGCCCTCTGGTAAGGTTGGGAAGCCCTGCAAAGTAAACTGGA
TGGCTTTCTTGCCGCCAAGGATCTGATGGCGCAGGGGATCAAGATCGACGGATCGATCCGGGGAATTAAT
TCCGGGGCAATCCCGCAAGGAGGGTGAATGAATCGGACGTTTGACCGGAAGGCATACAGGCAAGAACTGA
TCGACGCGGGGTTTTCCGCCGAGGATGCCGAAACCATCGCAAGCCGCACCGTCATGCGTGCGCCCCGCGA
AACCTTCCAGTCCGTCGGCTCGATAGTCCAGCAAGCTACGGCCAAGATCGAGCGCGACAGCGTGCAACTG
GCTCCCCCTGCCCTGCCCGCGCCATCGGCCGCCGTGGAGCGTTCGCGTCGTCTCGAACAGGAGGCGGCAG
GTTTGGCGAAGTCGATGACCATCGACACGCGAGGAACTATGACGACCAAGAAGCGAAAAACCGCCGGCGA
GGACCTGGCAAAACAGGTCAGCGAAGCCAAGCAGGCCGCGTTGCTGAAACACACGAAGCAGCAGATCAAG
GAAATGCAGCTTTCCTTGTTCGATATTGCGCCGTGGCCGGACACGATGCGAGCGATGCCAAACGACACGG
CCCGCTCTGCCCTGTTCACCACGCGCAACAAGAAAATCCCGCGCGAGGCGCTGCAAAACAAGGTCATTTT
CCACGTCAACAAGGACGTGAAGATCACCTACACCGGCGTCGAGCTGCGGGCCGACGATGACGAACTGGTG
TGGCAGCAGGTGTTGGAGTACGCGAAGCGCACCCCTATCGGCGAGCCGATCACCTTCACGTTCTACGAGC
TTTGCCAGGACCTGGGCTGGTCGATCAATGGCCGGTATTACACGAAGGCCGAGGAATGCCTGTCGCGCCT
ACAGGCGACGGCGATGGGCTTCACGTCCGACCGCGTTGGGCACCTGGAATCGGTGTCGCTGCTGCACCGC
TTCCGCGTCCTGGACCGTGGCAAGAAAACGTCCCGTTGCCAGGTCCTGATCGACGAGGAAATCGTCGTGC
TGTTTGCTGGCGACCACTACACGAAATTCATATGGGAGAAGTACCGCAAGCTGTCGCCGACGGCCCGACG
GATGTTCGACTATTTCAGCTCGCACCGGGAGCCGTACCCGCTCAAGCTGGAAACCTTCCGCCTCATGTGC
GGATCGGATTCCACCCGCGTGAAGAAGTGGCGCGAGCAGGTCGGCGAAGCCTGCGAAGAGTTGCG
